>Addgene plasmid #236962 | MBP-NanoLuc Fusion Vector | addgene full sequence | sequence record 473342 | Addgene NGS Result
TCAATATTGGCCATTAGCCATATTATTCATTGGTTATATAGCATAAATCAATATTGGCTATTGGCCATTG
CATACGTTGTATCTATATCATAATATGTACATTTATATTGGCTCATGTCCAATATGACCGCCATGTTGGC
ATTGATTATTGACTAGTTATTAATAGTAATCAATTACGGGGTCATTAGTTCATAGCCCATATATGGAGTT
CCGCGTTACATAACTTACGGTAAATGGCCCGCCTGGCTGACCGCCCAACGACCCCCGCCCATTGACGTCA
ATAATGACGTATGTTCCCATAGTAACGCCAATAGGGACTTTCCATTGACGTCAATGGGTGGAGTATTTAC
GGTAAACTGCCCACTTGGCAGTACATCAAGTGTATCATATGCCAAGTCCGCCCCCTATTGACGTCAATGA
CGGTAAATGGCCCGCCTGGCATTATGCCCAGTACATGACCTTACGGGACTTTCCTACTTGGCAGTACATC
TACGTATTAGTCATCGCTATTACCATGGTGATGCGGTTTTGGCAGTACACCAATGGGCGTGGATAGCGGT
TTGACTCACGGGGATTTCCAAGTCTCCACCCCATTGACGTCAATGGGAGTTTGTTTTGGCACCAAAATCA
ACGGGACTTTCCAAAATGTCGTAATAACCCCGCCCCGTTGACGCAAATGGGCGGTAGGCGTGTACGGTGG
GAGGTCTATATAAGCAGAGCTGGTTTAGTGAACCGTCAGATCACTAGAAGCTTTATTGCGGTAGTTTATC
ACAGTTAAATTGCTAACGCAGTCAGTGCTTCTGACACAACAGTCTCGAACTTAAGCTGCAGAAGTTGGTC
GTGAGGCACTGGGCAGGTAAGTATCAAGGTTACAAGACAGGTTTAAGGAGACCAATAGAAACTGGGCTTG
TCGAGACAGAGAAGACTCTTGCGTTTCTGATAGGCACCTATTGGTCTTACTGACATCCACTTTGCCTTTC
TCTCCACAGGTGTCCACTCCCAGTTCAATTACAGCTCTTAAGGCTAGAGTATTAATACGACTCACTATAG
GGCTAGCGATCGCCATGGCGTCACAGAAGAGACCCTCCCAGAGGCACGGATCCAAGTACCTGGCCACAGC
AAGTACCATGGACCATGCCAGGCATGGCTTCCTCCCAAGGCACAGAGACACGGGCATCCTTGACTCCATC
GGGCGCTTCTTTGGCGGTGACAGGGGTGCGCCCAAGCGGGGCTCTGGCAAGGACTCACACCACCCGGCAA
GAACTGCTCACTACGGCTCCCTGCCCCAGAAGTCACACGGCCGGACCCAAGATGAAAACCCCGTAGTCCA
CTTCTTCAAGAACATTGTGACGCCTCGCACACCACCCCCGTCGCAGGGAAAGGGGAGAGGACTGTCCCTG
AGCAGATTTAGCTGGGGGGCCGAAGGCCAGAGACCAGGATTTGGCTACGGAGGCAGAGCGTCCGACTATA
AATCGGCTCACAAGGGATTCAAGGGAGTCGATGCCCAGGGCACGCTTTCCAAAATTTTTAAGCTGGGAGG
AAGAGATAGTCGCTCTGGATCACCCATGGCTAGACGCGTTTCTCTCGGCTCGAGCGGCGTCTTCACACTC
GAAGATTTCGTTGGGGACTGGCGACAGACAGCCGGCTACAACCTGGACCAAGTCCTTGAACAGGGAGGTG
TGTCCAGTTTGTTTCAGAATCTCGGGGTGTCCGTAACTCCGATCCAAAGGATTGTCCTGAGCGGTGAAAA
TGGGCTGAAGATCGACATCCATGTCATCATCCCGTATGAAGGTCTGAGCGGCGACCAAATGGGCCAGATC
GAAAAAATTTTTAAGGTGGTGTACCCTGTGGATGATCATCACTTTAAGGTGATCCTGCACTATGGCACAC
TGGTAATCGACGGGGTTACGCCGAACATGATCGACTATTTCGGACGGCCGTATGAAGGCATCGCCGTGTT
CGACGGCAAAAAGATCACTGTAACAGGGACCCTGTGGAACGGCAACAAAATTATCGACGAGCGCCTGATC
AACCCCGACGGCTCCCTGCTGTTCCGAGTAACCATCAACGGAGTGACCGGCTGGCGGCTGTGCGAACGCA
TTCTGGCGTAAGGCCGCGACTCTAGAGTCGACCTGCAGGCATGCAAGCTGATCCGGCTGCTAACAAAGCC
CGAAAGGAAGCTGAGTTGGCTGCTGCCACCGCTGAGCAATAACTAGCATAACCCCTTGGGGCGGCCGCTT
CGAGCAGACATGATAAGATACATTGATGAGTTTGGACAAACCACAACTAGAATGCAGTGAAAAAAATGCT
TTATTTGTGAAATTTGTGATGCTATTGCTTTATTTGTAACCATTATAAGCTGCAATAAACAAGTTAACAA
CAACAATTGCATTCATTTTATGTTTCAGGTTCAGGGGGAGATGTGGGAGGTTTTTTTAAGCAAGTAAAAC
CTCTACAAATGTGGTAAAATCGAATTTTAACAAAATATTAACGCTTACAATTTCCTGATGCGGTATTTTC
TCCTTACGCATCTGTGCGGTATTTCACACCGCATACGCGGATCTGCGCAGCACCATGGCCTGAAATAACC
TCTGAAAGAGGAACTTGGTTAGGTACCTTCTGAGGCGGAAAGAACCAGCTGTGGAATGTGTGTCAGTTAG
GGTGTGGAAAGTCCCCAGGCTCCCCAGCAGGCAGAAGTATGCAAAGCATGCATCTCAATTAGTCAGCAAC
CAGGTGTGGAAAGTCCCCAGGCTCCCCAGCAGGCAGAAGTATGCAAAGCATGCATCTCAATTAGTCAGCA
ACCATAGTCCCGCCCCTAACTCCGCCCATCCCGCCCCTAACTCCGCCCAGTTCCGCCCATTCTCCGCCCC
ATGGCTGACTAATTTTTTTTATTTATGCAGAGGCCGAGGCCGCCTCGGCCTCTGAGCTATTCCAGAAGTA
GTGAGGAGGCTTTTTTGGAGGCCTAGGCTTTTGCAAAAAGCTTAATTAACTGTTGACAATTAATCATCGG
CATAGTATATCGGCATAGTATAATACGACAAGGTGAGGAACTAAACCCAGGAGGCAGATCATGATTGAAC
AAGATGGATTGCACGCAGGTTCTCCGGCCGCTTGGGTGGAGAGGCTATTCGGCTATGACTGGGCACAACA
GACAATCGGCTGCTCTGATGCCGCCGTGTTCCGGCTGTCAGCGCAGGGGCGCCCGGTTCTTTTTGTCAAG
ACCGACCTGTCCGGTGCCCTGAATGAACTGCAGGACGAGGCAGCGCGGCTATCGTGGCTGGCCACGACGG
GCGTTCCTTGCGCAGCTGTGCTCGACGTTGTCACTGAAGCGGGAAGGGACTGGCTGCTATTGGGCGAAGT
GCCGGGGCAGGATCTCCTGTCATCTCACCTTGCTCCTGCCGAGAAAGTATCCATCATGGCTGATGCAATG
CGGCGGCTGCATACGCTTGATCCGGCTACCTGCCCATTCGACCACCAAGCGAAACATCGCATCGAGCGAG
CACGTACTCGGATGGAAGCCGGTCTTGTCGATCAGGATGATCTGGACGAAGAGCATCAGGGGCTCGCGCC
AGCCGAACTGTTCGCCAGGCTCAAGGCGCGCATGCCCGACGGCGAGGATCTCGTCGTGACCCATGGCGAT
GCCTGCTTGCCGAATATCATGGTGGAAAATGGCCGCTTTTCTGGATTCATCGACTGTGGCCGGCTGGGTG
TGGCGGACCGCTATCAGGACATAGCGTTGGCTACCCGTGATATTGCTGAAGAGCTTGGCGGCGAATGGGC
TGACCGCTTCCTCGTGCTTTACGGTATCGCCGCTCCCGATTCGCAGCGCATCGCCTTCTATCGCCTTCTT
GACGAGTTCTTCTGAGCGGGACTCTGGGGTTCGAAATGACCGACCAAGCGACGCCCAACCTGCCATCACG
ATGGCCGCAATAAAATATCTTTATTTTCATTACATCTGTGTGTTGGTTTTTTGTGTGAATCGATAGCGAT
AAGGATCCTCTTTGCGCTTGCGTTTTCCCTTGTCCAGATAGCCCAGTAGCTGACATTCATCCGGGGTCAG
CACCGTTTCTGCGGACTGGCTTTCTACCCGGTATCAGCTCACTCAAAGGCGGTAATACGGTTATCCACAG
AATCAGGGGATAACGCAGGAAAGAACATGTGAGCAAAAGGCCAGCAAAAGGCCAGGAACCGTAAAAAGGC
CGCGTTGCTGGCGTTTTTCCATAGGCTCCGCCCCCCTGACGAGCATCACAAAAATCGACGCTCAAGTCAG
AGGTGGCGAAACCCGACAGGACTATAAAGATACCAGGCGTTTCCCCCTGGAAGCTCCCTCGTGCGCTCTC
CTGTTCCGACCCTGCCGCTTACCGGATACCTGTCCGCCTTTCTCCCTTCGGGAAGCGTGGCGCTTTCTCA
TAGCTCACGCTGTAGGTATCTCAGTTCGGTGTAGGTCGTTCGCTCCAAGCTGGGCTGTGTGCACGAACCC
CCCGTTCAGCCCGACCGCTGCGCCTTATCCGGTAACTATCGTCTTGAGTCCAACCCGGTAAGACACGACT
TATCGCCACTGGCAGCAGCCACTGGTAACAGGATTAGCAGAGCGAGGTATGTAGGCGGTGCTACAGAGTT
CTTGAAGTGGTGGCCTAACTACGGCTACACTAGAAGGACAGTATTTGGTATCTGCGCTCTGCTGAAGCCA
GTTACCTTCGGAAAAAGAGTTGGTAGCTCTTGATCCGGCAAACAAACCACCGCTGGTAGCGGTGGTTTTT
TTGTTTGCAAGCAGCAGATTACGCGCAGAAAAAAAGGATTTCAAGAAGATCCTTTGATCTTTTCTACGGG
GTCTGACGCTCAGTGGAACGAAAACTCACGTTAAGGGATTTTGGTCATGAGATTATCAAAAAGGATCTTC
ACCTAGATCCTTTTATAGTCCGGAAATACAGGAACGCACGCTGGATGGCCCTTCGCTGGGATGGTGAAAC
CATGAAAAATGGCAGCTTCAGTGGATTAAGTGGGGGTAATGTGGCCTGTACCCTCTGGTTGCATAGGTAT
TCATACGGTTAAAATTTATCAGGCGCGATTGCGGCAGTTTTTCGGGTGGTTTGTTGCCATTTTTACCTGT
CTGCTGCCGTGATCGCGCTGAACGCGTTTTAGCGGTGCGTACAATTAAGGGATTATGGTAAATCCACTTA
CTGTCTGCCCTCGTAGCCATCGAGATAAACCGCAGTACTCCGGCCACGATGCGTCCGGCGTAGAGGATCG
AGATCT
Features (pLannotate 1.2.2; 20 found; start..end, strand, type, name):
    140..517     +  enhancer       CMV enhancer: human cytomegalovirus immediate early enhancer
    519..718     +  promoter       CMV promoter: human cytomegalovirus (CMV) immediate early promoter
    857..989     +  intron         chimeric intron: chimera between introns from human β-globin and immunoglobulin heavy chain genes
   1033..1051    +  promoter       T7 promoter: promoter for bacteriophage T7 RNA polymerase
   1068..1577    +  CDS            MBP: MBP_PANTR - Experimental evidence at protein level: Swiss-Prot protein existence level 1. Is, with PLP, the most abundant protein component of the myelin membrane in the CNS. Has a role in both the formation and stabilization of this compact multilayer arrangement of bilayers. Each splice variant and charge isomer may have a specialized function in the assembly of an optimized, biochemically functional myelin membrane (By similarity). From Pan troglodytes (Chimpanzee).
   1599..2111    +  CDS            Nluc: NanoLuc® luciferase human codon-optimized
   2120..2149    +  misc_feature   MCS (fragment): pUC18/19 multiple cloning site
   2156..2205    +  CDS            SET1 (fragment): solubility-enhancement tag derived from T7 phage gene 10B
   2213..2232    +  terminator     T7 terminator (fragment): transcription terminator for bacteriophage T7 RNA polymerase
   2254..2375    -  polyA_signal   SV40 poly(A) signal: SV40 polyadenylation signal
   2398..2466    -  CDS            large T antigen (fragment): large T antigen from SV40 (simian virus 40)
   2471..2503    +  rep_origin     M13 ori (fragment): M13 bacteriophage origin of replication; arrow indicates direction of (+) strand synthesis
   2504..2555    -  misc_feature   bom (fragment): basis of mobility region from pBR322
   2620..2977    +  promoter       SV40 promoter: SV40 enhancer and early promoter
   2992..3039    +  promoter       EM7 promoter: synthetic bacterial promoter&nbsp
   3071..3862    +  CDS            neo: KKA2_KLEPN - Also known as kan, nptII. Experimental evidence at protein level: Swiss-Prot protein existence level 1. Resistance to kanamycin, neomycin, paromomycin, ribostamycin, butirosin and gentamicin B. From Klebsiella pneumoniae.
   3929..3977    +  polyA_signal   poly(A) signal: synthetic polyadenylation signal
   3998..4087    -  CDS            tnpA (fragment): TN5P_ECOLX - Also known as tnp. Experimental evidence at protein level: Swiss-Prot protein existence level 1. Mediates transposition of transposon Tn5 by a 'cut and paste' mechanism. First, the monomeric transposase binds the 19 bp inverted DNA repeats flanking the transposon. Then, dimerization of the DNA- bound transposase creates a synaptic DNA complex. After nicking of the first DNA strand, excision of the transposon proceeds through a series of intermediates. The transposase then mediates the insertion of the transposon at a new site by strand transfer. The activity of the wild- type tran
   4216..4804    -  rep_origin     ori: high-copy-number ColE1/pMB1/pBR322/pUC origin of replication
   4920..5203    +  misc_feature   cer region: ColE1-derived recombination site that helps to maintain plasmids as monomers
