[The description below was written by a language model from this plasmid's Addgene catalogue record and pLannotate feature annotations shown in this document.]
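Description:
MBP-NanoLuc Fusion Vector is a mammalian expression plasmid of about 5.3 kb built on the pFC32K Nluc CMV-neo Flexi backbone, a vector designed to append NanoLuc luciferase to the C terminus of a cloned open reading frame. It replicates in E. coli at high copy from a ColE1/pUC-type origin, and a ColE1-derived cer site helps keep the plasmid monomeric. A single neo (nptII) gene provides selection in both hosts. It sits downstream of tandem SV40 early and bacterial EM7 promoters and is followed by a synthetic poly(A) signal, so it confers kanamycin resistance in bacteria and G418 resistance in transfected mammalian cells.

The insert here is human myelin basic protein, not the bacterial maltose-binding protein that shares the abbreviation. The automated annotation matched the roughly 510 bp coding region to the chimpanzee orthologue, presumably because the two sequences are very similar, while the catalogue lists the species as human with no mutations. Which MBP splice isoform it encodes is not stated. Transcription is driven by the CMV immediate-early enhancer and promoter, followed by a chimeric β-globin/immunoglobulin intron that improves expression. MBP is joined through a short linker to a human codon-optimised NanoLuc coding sequence, and an SV40 poly(A) signal ends the transcript. A T7 promoter just upstream of the open reading frame could also allow in vitro transcription. Several small annotated fragments (MCS, SET1, T7 terminator, large T antigen, M13 ori, bom, tnpA) appear to be backbone remnants or partial matches rather than functional parts.

The stated purpose is to express the MBP-NanoLuc fusion in mammalian cells. Such a fusion gives a bright luminescent readout of the tagged protein, but the record does not specify a particular assay.
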