Addgene plasmid #236962: MBP-NanoLuc Fusion Vector
Purpose: Express MBP-NanoLuc(R) Fusion Protein in Mammalian Cells under a CMV promoter
Depositing lab: Promega Corporation.
Backbone
  Vector backbone: pFC32K Nluc CMV-neo Flexi(R) Vector
  Vector type: Mammalian Expression
  Selectable markers: Neomycin (select with G418)
Growth in bacteria
  Bacterial resistance: Kanamycin, 50 μg/mL
  Growth temperature: 37°C
  Growth strain: DH5alpha
  Copy number: High Copy
Gene/Insert
  Gene/Insert name: MBP
  Species: H. sapiens (human)
  Mutation: None
  Entrez Gene: MBP
  Promoter: CMV
  Tag / fusion protein: NanoLuc (R) (C terminal on backbone)
  Cloning method: Other
Terms and licenses: Academic/Nonprofit Terms; Industry Terms
How to cite: MBP-NanoLuc Fusion Vector was a gift from Promega Corporation (Addgene plasmid # 236962 ; http://n2t.net/addgene:236962 ; RRID:Addgene_236962)
